Addgene plasmid #201819: pOTTC1755 - pcDNA3.1 CMV-IE hChR2(H134R)-V5-ER-LBD (ChRERa)
Purpose: A plasmid expressing channelrhodopsin-2 fused to a V5 epitope and the ligand-binding domain of estrogen receptor (ChRERa) from a CMV promoter
Depositing lab: Christopher Richie. Publication: Expression of the excitatory opsin ChRERalpha can be traced longitudinally in rat and nonhuman primate brains with PET imaging. Bonaventura J, Boehm MA, Jedema HP, Solis O, Pignatelli M, Song X, Lu H, Richie CT, Zhang S, Gomez JL, Lam S, Morales M, Gharbawie OA, Pomper MG, Stein EA, Bradberry CW, Michaelides M. Sci Transl Med. 2023 Jul 26;15(706):eadd1014. doi: 10.1126/scitranslmed.add1014. Epub 2023 Jul 26. PubMed 37494470.
Backbone
  Vector backbone: pOTTC1751
  Vector type: Mammalian Expression
Growth in bacteria
  Bacterial resistance: Ampicillin, 100 μg/mL
  Growth temperature: 37°C
  Growth strain: DH5alpha
  Copy number: High Copy
Gene/Insert
  Gene/Insert name: hChR2(H134R)-V5-ER-LBD (ChRERa) (alt name: ChRERa)
  Species: H. sapiens (human); C. reinhardtii
  Insert size (bp): 2000
  Promoter: pOTTC1751
  Cloning method: Ligation Independent Cloning
  Sequencing primers: 5′ unknown
Terms and licenses: Academic/Nonprofit Terms; Industry Terms: Not Available to Industry
Depositor comments: 3' Cloning Site: NheI (not destroyed), 5' Cloning Site: HindIII (not destroyed).
How to cite: pOTTC1755 - pcDNA3.1 CMV-IE hChR2(H134R)-V5-ER-LBD (ChRERa) was a gift from Christopher Richie (Addgene plasmid # 201819 ; http://n2t.net/addgene:201819 ; RRID:Addgene_201819)
