[The description below was written by a language model from this plasmid's Addgene catalogue record and pLannotate feature annotations shown in this document.]
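Description:
pOTTC1755 is a pcDNA3.1-type mammalian expression plasmid of about 7.4 kb, built on the pOTTC1751 backbone, that expresses the fusion protein ChRERa. It is propagated in E. coli as a high-copy plasmid through a ColE1/pUC-type origin and selected with ampicillin via the β-lactamase gene. An f1 origin is also present. A separate cassette, made up of the SV40 enhancer/early promoter, the neomycin phosphotransferase gene and an SV40 polyadenylation signal, should allow G418 selection of stably transfected mammalian cells, as is standard for this vector family. The annotation software also flagged several short fragments (bom, ble, lacI, and a piece of an HIV-1 LTR) that appear to be backbone remnants or partial matches rather than functional elements.

The payload is driven by the human cytomegalovirus immediate-early enhancer and promoter and terminated by the bovine growth hormone polyadenylation signal. The catalogue's promoter field simply repeats the backbone name, but the plasmid name, stated purpose and feature table all indicate CMV. A T7 promoter lies just upstream of the coding region. The roughly 2 kb insert joins the H134R mutant of channelrhodopsin-2 from Chlamydomonas reinhardtii, a blue light-activated cation channel, to a V5 epitope and the ligand-binding domain of the human estrogen receptor. The V5 tag is not annotated separately but presumably sits in the gap between the two annotated coding segments. The software labels the receptor domain as ERT2, the mutated form, whereas the record itself calls it only the ER-LBD. According to the associated publication title, this excitatory opsin was designed so that its expression can be followed over time in rat and nonhuman primate brains by PET imaging. This plasmid provides transfection-based expression of the fusion in mammalian cells.
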