Features (pLannotate 1.2.2; 21 found; start..end, strand, type, name):
     28..80      -  misc_feature   bom (fragment): basis of mobility region from pBR322
    235..614     +  enhancer       CMV enhancer: human cytomegalovirus immediate early enhancer
    615..818     +  promoter       CMV promoter: human cytomegalovirus (CMV) immediate early promoter
    814..847     +  LTR            5' LTR (truncated) (fragment): truncated 5' long terminal repeat (LTR) from HIV-1
    863..881     +  promoter       T7 promoter: promoter for bacteriophage T7 RNA polymerase
    920..1846    +  CDS            ChR2(H134R): H134R mutant of an N-terminal fragment of channelrhodopsin-2 from the alga Chlamydomonas reinhardtii (Nagel et al., 2005) blue light-activated cation channel
   2000..2935    +  CDS            ERT2: mutated ligand-binding domain of the human estrogen receptor (Feil et al., 1997)
   3041..3265    +  polyA_signal   bGH poly(A) signal: bovine growth hormone polyadenylation signal
   3269..3290    +  promoter       SV40 promoter (fragment): SV40 enhancer and early promoter
   3311..3739    +  rep_origin     f1 ori (sequence partly withheld): f1 bacteriophage origin of replication; arrow indicates direction of (+) strand synthesis
   3753..4082    +  promoter       SV40 promoter: SV40 enhancer and early promoter
   4149..4940    +  CDS            neo: KKA2_KLEPN - Also known as kan, nptII. Experimental evidence at protein level: Swiss-Prot protein existence level 1. Resistance to kanamycin, neomycin, paromomycin, ribostamycin, butirosin and gentamicin B. From Klebsiella pneumoniae.
   4964..5122    +  CDS            ble (fragment): BLE_KLEPN - Experimental evidence at protein level: Swiss-Prot protein existence level 1. Binding protein with a strong affinity to the bleomycin family of antibiotics. Binds to CL990; an antimitotic-antibiotic compound. From Klebsiella pneumoniae.
   5117..5238    +  polyA_signal   SV40 poly(A) signal: SV40 polyadenylation signal
   5311..5327    -  protein_bind   lac operator: The lac repressor binds to the lac operator to inhibit transcription in E. coli. This inhibition can be relieved by adding lactose or isopropyl-β-D-thiogalactopyranoside (IPTG). lac repressor encoded by lacI
   5335..5365    -  promoter       lac promoter: promoter for the E. coli lac operon
   5380..5401    -  protein_bind   CAP binding site: CAP binding activates transcription in the presence of cAMP. E. coli catabolite activator protein
   5414..5506    -  CDS            lacI (fragment): lac repressor; lacI; The lac repressor binds to the lac operator to inhibit transcription in E. coli. This inhibition can be relieved by adding lactose or isopropyl-β-D-thiogalactopyranoside (IPTG).
   5689..6277    -  rep_origin     ori: high-copy-number ColE1/pMB1/pBR322/pUC origin of replication
   6448..7308    -  CDS            AmpR: β-lactamase; bla; confers resistance to ampicillin, carbenicillin, and related antibiotics
   7309..7413    -  promoter       AmpR promoter: bla
>Addgene plasmid #201819 | pOTTC1755 - pcDNA3.1 CMV-IE hChR2(H134R)-V5-ER-LBD (ChRERa) | addgene full sequence | sequence record 399602 | Addgene NGS Result
GACGGATCGGGAGATCTCCCGATCCCCTATGGTGCACTCTCAGTACAATCTGCTCTGATGCCGCATAGTT
AAGCCAGTATCTGCTCCCTGCTTGTGTGTTGGAGGTCGCTGAGTAGTGCGCGAGCAAAATTTAAGCTACA
ACAAGGCAAGGCTTGACCGACAATTGCATGAAGAATCTGCTTAGGGTTAGGCGTTTTGCGCTGCTTCGCG
ATGTACGGGCCAGATATACGCGTTGACATTGATTATTGACTAGTTATTAATAGTAATCAATTACGGGGTC
ATTAGTTCATAGCCCATATATGGAGTTCCGCGTTACATAACTTACGGTAAATGGCCCGCCTGGCTGACCG
CCCAACGACCCCCGCCCATTGACGTCAATAATGACGTATGTTCCCATAGTAACGCCAATAGGGACTTTCC
ATTGACGTCAATGGGTGGAGTATTTACGGTAAACTGCCCACTTGGCAGTACATCAAGTGTATCATATGCC
AAGTACGCCCCCTATTGACGTCAATGACGGTAAATGGCCCGCCTGGCATTATGCCCAGTACATGACCTTA
TGGGACTTTCCTACTTGGCAGTACATCTACGTATTAGTCATCGCTATTACCATGGTGATGCGGTTTTGGC
AGTACATCAATGGGCGTGGATAGCGGTTTGACTCACGGGGATTTCCAAGTCTCCACCCCATTGACGTCAA
TGGGAGTTTGTTTTGGCACCAAAATCAACGGGACTTTCCAAAATGTCGTAACAACTCCGCCCCATTGACG
CAAATGGGCGGTAGGCGTGTACGGTGGGAGGTCTATATAAGCAGAGCTCTCTGGCTAACTAGAGAACCCA
CTGCTTACTGGCTTATCGAAATTAATACGACTCACTATAGGGAGACCCAAGCTGGCTAGACGAAGTTATC
GCTAGCACCATGGACTATGGCGGCGCTTTGTCTGCCGTCGGACGCGAACTTTTGTTCGTTACTAATCCTG
TGGTGGTGAACGGGTCCGTCCTGGTCCCTGAGGATCAATGTTACTGTGCCGGATGGATTGAATCTCGCGG
CACGAACGGCGCTCAGACCGCGTCAAATGTCCTGCAGTGGCTTGCAGCAGGATTCAGCATTTTGCTGCTG
ATGTTCTATGCCTACCAAACCTGGAAATCTACATGCGGCTGGGAGGAGATCTATGTGTGCGCCATTGAAA
TGGTTAAGGTGATTCTCGAGTTCTTTTTTGAGTTTAAGAATCCCTCTATGCTCTACCTTGCCACAGGACA
CCGGGTGCAGTGGCTGCGCTATGCAGAGTGGCTGCTCACTTGTCCTGTCATCCTTATCCGCCTGAGCAAC
CTCACCGGCCTGAGCAACGACTACAGCAGGAGAACCATGGGACTCCTTGTCTCAGACATCGGGACTATCG
TGTGGGGGGCTACCAGCGCCATGGCAACCGGCTATGTTAAAGTCATCTTCTTTTGTCTTGGATTGTGCTA
TGGCGCGAACACATTTTTTCACGCCGCCAAAGCATATATCGAGGGTTATCATACTGTGCCAAAGGGTCGG
TGCCGCCAGGTCGTGACCGGCATGGCATGGCTGTTTTTCGTGAGCTGGGGTATGTTCCCAATTCTCTTCA
TTTTGGGGCCCGAAGGTTTTGGCGTCCTGAGCGTCTATGGCTCCACCGTAGGTCACACGATTATTGATCT
GATGAGTAAAAATTGTTGGGGGTTGTTGGGACACTACCTGCGCGTCCTGATCCACGAGCACATATTGATT
CACGGAGATATCCGCAAAACCACCAAACTGAACATCGGCGGAACGGAGATCGAGGTCGAGACTCTCGTCG
AAGACGAAGCCGAGGCCGGAGCCGTGCCAGCGGCCGCCACCGGTGGATCTATGGAAGCTTACTGTCATAT
TAAGGGGTTCGATGCCGTGAATGGAAAGCCAATACCCAATCCTCTGCTGGGCTTGGACTCAACTAGAACC
GGCGGCGGTTGTCCATGGGCCACTGGTTCAGGTTCATCTGCTGGAGACATGAGAGCTGCCAACCTTTGGC
CAAGCCCGCTCATGATCAAACGCTCTAAGAAGAACAGCCTGGCCTTGTCCCTGACGGCCGACCAGATGGT
CAGTGCCTTGTTGGATGCTGAGCCCCCCATACTCTATTCCGAGTATGATCCTACCAGACCCTTCAGTGAA
GCCTCCATGATGGGCTTACTGACCAACCTGGCAGACAGGGAGCTGGTTCACATGATCAACTGGGCGAAGA
GGGTGCCAGGCTTTGTGGATTTGACCCTCCATGATCAGGTCCACCTTCTGGAATGTGCCTGGCTAGAGAT
CCTGATGATTGGCCTCGTCTGGCGCTCCATGGAGCACCCAGGGAAGCTACTGTTTGCTCCTAACTTGCTC
TTGGACAGGAACCAGGGAAAATGTGTAGAGGGCATGGTGGAGATCTTCGACATGCTGCTGGCTACATCAT
CTCGGTTCCGCATGATGAATCTGCAGGGAGAGGAGTTTGTGTGCCTCAAATCTATTATTTTGCTTAATTC
TGGAGTGTACACATTTCTGTCCAGCACCCTGAAGTCTCTGGAAGAGAAGGACCATATCCACCGAGTCCTG
GACAAGATCACAGACACTTTGATCCACCTGATGGCCAAGGCAGGCCTGACCCTGCAGCAGCAGCACCAGC
GGCTGGCCCAGCTCCTCCTCATCCTCTCCCACATCAGGCACATGAGTAACAAAGGCATGGAGCATCTGTA
CAGCATGAAGTGCAAGAACGTGGTGCCCCTCTATGACCTGCTGCTGGAGATGCTGGACGCCCACCGCCTA
CATGCGCCCACTAGCCGTGGAGGGGCATCCGTGGAGGAGACGGACCAAAGCCACTTGGCCACTGCGGGCT
CTACTTCATCGCATTCCTTGCAAAAGTATTACATCACGGGGGAGGCAGAGGGTTTCCCTGCCACAGTCTA
GGCAGGTGGGCGCGCCATAACTTCGAATTCTGCAGATATCCAGCACAGTGGCGGCCGCTCGAGTCTAGAG
GGCCCGTTTAAACCCGCTGATCAGCCTCGACTGTGCCTTCTAGTTGCCAGCCATCTGTTGTTTGCCCCTC
CCCCGTGCCTTCCTTGACCCTGGAAGGTGCCACTCCCACTGTCCTTTCCTAATAAAATGAGGAAATTGCA
TCGCATTGTCTGAGTAGGTGTCATTCTATTCTGGGGGGTGGGGTGGGGCAGGACAGCAAGGGGGAGGATT
GGGAAGACAATAGCAGGCATGCTGGGGATGCGGTGGGCTCTATGGCTTCTGAGGCGGAAAGAACCAGCTG
GGGCTCTAGGGGGTATCCCC
[124 nt withheld, positions 3311-3434]
C
[91 nt withheld, positions 3436-3526]
A
[49 nt withheld, positions 3528-3576]
CCTTTGACGTTGGAGTCCACGTTCTTT
[37 nt withheld, positions 3604-3640]
ACCCTATCTCGGTCTATTCTTTTGATTTATAAGGGATTTTGCCGATTTCGGCCTATTGGTTAAAAAATGA
GCTGATTTAACAAAAATTTAACGCGAATTAATTCTGTGGAATGTGTGTCAGTTAGGGTGTGGAAAGTCCC
CAGGCTCCCCAGCAGGCAGAAGTATGCAAAGCATGCATCTCAATTAGTCAGCAACCAGGTGTGGAAAGTC
CCCAGGCTCCCCAGCAGGCAGAAGTATGCAAAGCATGCATCTCAATTAGTCAGCAACCATAGTCCCGCCC
CTAACTCCGCCCATCCCGCCCCTAACTCCGCCCAGTTCCGCCCATTCTCCGCCCCATGGCTGACTAATTT
TTTTTATTTATGCAGAGGCCGAGGCCGCCTCTGCCTCTGAGCTATTCCAGAAGTAGTGAGGAGGCTTTTT
TGGAGGCCTAGGCTTTTGCAAAAAGCTCCCGGGAGCTTGTATATCCATTTTCGGATCTGATCAAGAGACA
GGATGAGGATCGTTTCGCATGATTGAACAAGATGGATTGCACGCAGGTTCTCCGGCCGCTTGGGTGGAGA
GGCTATTCGGCTATGACTGGGCACAACAGACAATCGGCTGCTCTGATGCCGCCGTGTTCCGGCTGTCAGC
GCAGGGGCGCCCGGTTCTTTTTGTCAAGACCGACCTGTCCGGTGCCCTGAATGAACTGCAGGACGAGGCA
GCGCGGCTATCGTGGCTGGCCACGACGGGCGTTCCTTGCGCAGCTGTGCTCGACGTTGTCACTGAAGCGG
GAAGGGACTGGCTGCTATTGGGCGAAGTGCCGGGGCAGGATCTCCTGTCATCTCACCTTGCTCCTGCCGA
GAAAGTATCCATCATGGCTGATGCAATGCGGCGGCTGCATACGCTTGATCCGGCTACCTGCCCATTCGAC
CACCAAGCGAAACATCGCATCGAGCGAGCACGTACTCGGATGGAAGCCGGTCTTGTCGATCAGGATGATC
TGGACGAAGAGCATCAGGGGCTCGCGCCAGCCGAACTGTTCGCCAGGCTCAAGGCGCGCATGCCCGACGG
CGAGGATCTCGTCGTGACCCATGGCGATGCCTGCTTGCCGAATATCATGGTGGAAAATGGCCGCTTTTCT
GGATTCATCGACTGTGGCCGGCTGGGTGTGGCGGACCGCTATCAGGACATAGCGTTGGCTACCCGTGATA
TTGCTGAAGAGCTTGGCGGCGAATGGGCTGACCGCTTCCTCGTGCTTTACGGTATCGCCGCTCCCGATTC
GCAGCGCATCGCCTTCTATCGCCTTCTTGACGAGTTCTTCTGAGCGGGACTCTGGGGTTCGAAATGACCG
ACCAAGCGACGCCCAACCTGCCATCACGAGATTTCGATTCCACCGCCGCCTTCTATGAAAGGTTGGGCTT
CGGAATCGTTTTCCGGGACGCCGGCTGGATGATCCTCCAGCGCGGGGATCTCATGCTGGAGTTCTTCGCC
CACCCCAACTTGTTTATTGCAGCTTATAATGGTTACAAATAAAGCAATAGCATCACAAATTTCACAAATA
AAGCATTTTTTTCACTGCATTCTAGTTGTGGTTTGTCCAAACTCATCAATGTATCTTATCATGTCTGTAT
ACCGTCGACCTCTAGCTAGAGCTTGGCGTAATCATGGTCATAGCTGTTTCCTGTGTGAAATTGTTATCCG
CTCACAATTCCACACAACATACGAGCCGGAAGCATAAAGTGTAAAGCCTGGGGTGCCTAATGAGTGAGCT
AACTCACATTAATTGCGTTGCGCTCACTGCCCGCTTTCCAGTCGGGAAACCTGTCGTGCCAGCTGCATTA
ATGAATCGGCCAACGCGCGGGGAGAGGCGGTTTGCGTATTGGGCGCTCTTCCGCTTCCTCGCTCACTGAC
TCGCTGCGCTCGGTCGTTCGGCTGCGGCGAGCGGTATCAGCTCACTCAAAGGCGGTAATACGGTTATCCA
CAGAATCAGGGGATAACGCAGGAAAGAACATGTGAGCAAAAGGCCAGCAAAAGGCCAGGAACCGTAAAAA
GGCCGCGTTGCTGGCGTTTTTCCATAGGCTCCGCCCCCCTGACGAGCATCACAAAAATCGACGCTCAAGT
CAGAGGTGGCGAAACCCGACAGGACTATAAAGATACCAGGCGTTTCCCCCTGGAAGCTCCCTCGTGCGCT
CTCCTGTTCCGACCCTGCCGCTTACCGGATACCTGTCCGCCTTTCTCCCTTCGGGAAGCGTGGCGCTTTC
TCATAGCTCACGCTGTAGGTATCTCAGTTCGGTGTAGGTCGTTCGCTCCAAGCTGGGCTGTGTGCACGAA
CCCCCCGTTCAGCCCGACCGCTGCGCCTTATCCGGTAACTATCGTCTTGAGTCCAACCCGGTAAGACACG
ACTTATCGCCACTGGCAGCAGCCACTGGTAACAGGATTAGCAGAGCGAGGTATGTAGGCGGTGCTACAGA
GTTCTTGAAGTGGTGGCCTAACTACGGCTACACTAGAAGAACAGTATTTGGTATCTGCGCTCTGCTGAAG
CCAGTTACCTTCGGAAAAAGAGTTGGTAGCTCTTGATCCGGCAAACAAACCACCGCTGGTAGCGGTGGTT
TTTTTGTTTGCAAGCAGCAGATTACGCGCAGAAAAAAAGGATCTCAAGAAGATCCTTTGATCTTTTCTAC
GGGGTCTGACGCTCAGTGGAACGAAAACTCACGTTAAGGGATTTTGGTCATGAGATTATCAAAAAGGATC
TTCACCTAGATCCTTTTAAATTAAAAATGAAGTTTTAAATCAATCTAAAGTATATATGAGTAAACTTGGT
CTGACAGTTACCAATGCTTAATCAGTGAGGCACCTATCTCAGCGATCTGTCTATTTCGTTCATCCATAGT
TGCCTGACTCCCCGTCGTGTAGATAACTACGATACGGGAGGGCTTACCATCTGGCCCCAGTGCTGCAATG
ATACCGCGAGACCCACGCTCACCGGCTCCAGATTTATCAGCAATAAACCAGCCAGCCGGAAGGGCCGAGC
GCAGAAGTGGTCCTGCAACTTTATCCGCCTCCATCCAGTCTATTAATTGTTGCCGGGAAGCTAGAGTAAG
TAGTTCGCCAGTTAATAGTTTGCGCAACGTTGTTGCCATTGCTACAGGCATCGTGGTGTCACGCTCGTCG
TTTGGTATGGCTTCATTCAGCTCCGGTTCCCAACGATCAAGGCGAGTTACATGATCCCCCATGTTGTGCA
AAAAAGCGGTTAGCTCCTTCGGTCCTCCGATCGTTGTCAGAAGTAAGTTGGCCGCAGTGTTATCACTCAT
GGTTATGGCAGCACTGCATAATTCTCTTACTGTCATGCCATCCGTAAGATGCTTTTCTGTGACTGGTGAG
TACTCAACCAAGTCATTCTGAGAATAGTGTATGCGGCGACCGAGTTGCTCTTGCCCGGCGTCAATACGGG
ATAATACCGCGCCACATAGCAGAACTTTAAAAGTGCTCATCATTGGAAAACGTTCTTCGGGGCGAAAACT
CTCAAGGATCTTACCGCTGTTGAGATCCAGTTCGATGTAACCCACTCGTGCACCCAACTGATCTTCAGCA
TCTTTTACTTTCACCAGCGTTTCTGGGTGAGCAAAAACAGGAAGGCAAAATGCCGCAAAAAAGGGAATAA
GGGCGACACGGAAATGTTGAATACTCATACTCTTCCTTTTTCAATATTATTGAAGCATTTATCAGGGTTA
TTGTCTCATGAGCGGATACATATTTGAATGTATTTAGAAAAATAAACAAATAGGGGTTCCGCGCACATTT
CCCCGAAAAGTGCCACCTGACGTC
